Addgene plasmid #201878: pET3-ARL14-His6
Purpose: Used for bacterial expression of human protein ARL14
Depositing lab: Richard Kahn. Depositing organization: Emory University.
Backbone
  Vector backbone: pET3C
  Backbone size w/o insert (bp): 4600
  Vector type: Bacterial Expression
Growth in bacteria
  Bacterial resistance: Ampicillin, 100 μg/mL
  Growth temperature: 37°C
  Growth strain: DH5alpha
  Copy number: High Copy
Gene/Insert
  Gene/Insert name: ARL14
  Species: H. sapiens (human)
  Entrez Gene: ARL14 (a.k.a. ARF7)
  Tag / fusion protein: 6xHis (GSGSGSHHHHHH) (C terminal on insert)
  Cloning method: Restriction Enzyme; 5′ cloning site NdeI (unknown if destroyed); 3′ cloning site BamHI (unknown if destroyed)
Terms and licenses: Academic/Nonprofit Terms; Industry Terms: Not Available to Industry
How to cite: pET3-ARL14-His6 was a gift from Richard Kahn (Addgene plasmid # 201878 ; http://n2t.net/addgene:201878 ; RRID:Addgene_201878)
