[The description below was written by a language model from this plasmid's Addgene catalogue record and pLannotate feature annotations shown in this document.]
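Description:
pET3-ARL14-His6 is a bacterial expression plasmid built on the pET3C backbone for producing human ARL14 (also known as ARF7) in E. coli. The sequenced construct is about 5.2 kb. It is propagated through a ColE1/pBR322-type origin and selected with ampicillin via the β-lactamase gene and its native promoter. The backbone retains typical pBR322 remnants: the bom mobilisation region, the rop gene, a predicted E. coli open reading frame, and two fragments of the tetracycline resistance gene with its promoter. These fragments flank the expression cassette, which interrupts that gene, so tetracycline resistance is not expected to be functional. The catalogue lists the plasmid as high copy, although rop is normally associated with restrained copy number.

The expression cassette runs from a bacteriophage T7 promoter through the efficient T7 gene 10 ribosome binding site into the ARL14 coding sequence, which was cloned between NdeI and BamHI sites. A short glycine-serine linker followed by a six-histidine tag is fused to the C terminus, and a T7 terminator closes the transcription unit. A small fragment annotated as T7 gene 10-derived sequence lies between the His tag and the terminator and is most likely residual vector sequence rather than part of the expressed protein, though the record does not state where translation stops. No lac operator or lacI is annotated, so transcription depends simply on the supply of T7 RNA polymerase in the host.

ARL14 is a small ARF-like GTPase reported to recruit MYO1E to MHC class II vesicles through ARL14EP in dendritic cells. The plasmid is intended for recombinant production of this protein, and the His tag permits metal-affinity purification.
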