Features (pLannotate 1.2.2; 15 found; start..end, strand, type, name):
     73..91      +  promoter       T7 promoter: promoter for bacteriophage T7 RNA polymerase
    123..145     +  RBS            RBS: efficient ribosome binding site from bacteriophage T7 gene 10 (Olins and Rangwala, 1989)
    153..728     +  CDS            ARL14: ARL14_HUMAN - Also known as ARF7. Experimental evidence at protein level: Swiss-Prot protein existence level 1. GTPase that recruits MYO1E to MHC class II-containing vesicles via the effector protein ARL14EP and hence controls the movement of these vesicles along the actin cytoskeleton in dendritic cells. From Homo sapiens (Human).
    747..764     +  CDS            7xHis (fragment): 6xHis affinity tag
    775..824     +  CDS            SET1 (fragment): solubility-enhancement tag derived from T7 phage gene 10B
    832..879     +  terminator     T7 terminator: transcription terminator for bacteriophage T7 RNA polymerase
    905..1197    -  CDS            TcR (fragment): tetracycline efflux protein; tet; confers resistance to tetracycline
   1245..1273    -  promoter       tet promoter: E. coli promoter for tetracycline efflux protein gene
   1386..1490    +  promoter       AmpR promoter: bla
   1491..2351    +  CDS            AmpR: β-lactamase; bla; confers resistance to ampicillin, carbenicillin, and related antibiotics
   2522..3110    +  rep_origin     ori: high-copy-number ColE1/pMB1/pBR322/pUC origin of replication
   3296..3438    -  misc_feature   bom: basis of mobility region from pBR322
   3540..3731    -  CDS            rop: Rop protein, which maintains plasmids at low copy number; rop
   3748..4128    +  CDS            YPB1_ECOLX: Protein predicted: Swiss-Prot protein existence level 4. From Escherichia coli.
   4370..51      -  CDS            TcR (fragment) (across the origin): tetracycline efflux protein; tet; confers resistance to tetracycline
>Addgene plasmid #201878 | pET3-ARL14-His6 | addgene full sequence | sequence record 403025 | Addgene NGS Result
GCACCTGTGGCGCCGGTGATGCCGGCCACGATGCGTCCGGCGTAGAGGATCGAGATCTCGATCCCGCGAA
ATTAATACGACTCACTATAGGGAGACCACAACGGTTTCCCTCTAGAAATAATTTTGTTTAACTTTAAGAA
GGAGATATACATATGGGTTCGCTGGGTTCTAAAAATCCGCAAACCAAACAAGCCCAAGTTCTTCTTTTGG
GACTTGACTCAGCTGGGAAGTCTACTCTCCTTTATAAATTAAAGCTTGCTAAGGATATTACCACCATCCC
TACAATAGGTTTCAATGTGGAAATGATCGAGTTGGAAAGGAATCTTTCACTCACAGTCTGGGATGTTGGA
GGACAGGAAAAAATGAGAACTGTTTGGGGCTGTTACTGTGAGAACACCGATGGGCTGGTGTATGTTGTGG
ACAGTACAGACAAACAGCGACTGGAAGAGTCTCAGAGACAGTTTGAGCACATTTTGAAGAATGAACACAT
TAAAAATGTGCCTGTTGTTCTATTAGCCAACAAACAAGACATGCCTGGAGCTCTGACTGCTGAGGACATC
ACCAGAATGTTCAAAGTGAAGAAGCTTTGCAGTGACCGGAACTGGTATGTGCAACCCTGCTGTGCCCTCA
CAGGGGAGGGGCTGGCCCAGGGGTTCAGGAAATTAACTGGATTTGTGAAGAGCCACATGAAATCAAGAGG
AGACACTTTGGCGTTCTTCAAGCAGAACGGCAGCGGCAGCGGCAGCCATCACCATCACCATCACTAAGGA
TCCGGCTGCTAACAAAGCCCGAAAGGAAGCTGAGTTGGCTGCTGCCACCGCTGAGCAATAACTAGCATAA
CCCCTTGGGGCCTCTAAACGGGTCTTGAGGGGTTTTTTGCTGAAAGGAGGAACTATATCCGGATATCCAC
AGGACGGGTGTGGTCGCCATGATCGCGTAGTCGATAGTGGCTCCAAGTAGCGAAGCGAGCAGGACTGGGC
GGCGGCCAAAGCGGTCGGACAGTGCTCCGAGAACGGGTGCGCATAGAAATTGCATCAACGCATATAGCGC
TAGCAGCACGCCATAGTGACTGGCGATGCTGTCGGAATGGACGATATCCCGCAAGAGGCCCGGCAGTACC
GGCATAACCAAGCCTATGCCTACAGCATCCAGGGTGACGGTGCCGAGGATGACGATGAGCGCATTGTTAG
ATTTCATACACGGTGCCTGACTGCGTTAGCAATTTAACTGTGATAAACTACCGCATTAAAGCTTATCGAT
GATAAGCTGTCAAACATGAGAATTCTTGAAGACGAAAGGGCCTCGTGATACGCCTATTTTTATAGGTTAA
TGTCATGATAATAATGGTTTCTTAGACGTCAGGTGGCACTTTTCGGGGAAATGTGCGCGGAACCCCTATT
TGTTTATTTTTCTAAATACATTCAAATATGTATCCGCTCATGAGACAATAACCCTGATAAATGCTTCAAT
AATATTGAAAAAGGAAGAGTATGAGTATTCAACATTTCCGTGTCGCCCTTATTCCCTTTTTTGCGGCATT
TTGCCTTCCTGTTTTTGCTCACCCAGAAACGCTGGTGAAAGTAAAAGATGCTGAAGATCAGTTGGGTGCA
CGAGTGGGTTACATCGAACTGGATCTCAACAGCGGTAAGATCCTTGAGAGTTTTCGCCCCGAAGAACGTT
TTCCAATGATGAGCACTTTTAAAGTTCTGCTATGTGGCGCGGTATTATCCCGTGTTGACGCCGGGCAAGA
GCAACTCGGTCGCCGCATACACTATTCTCAGAATGACTTGGTTGAGTACTCACCAGTCACAGAAAAGCAT
CTTACGGATGGCATGACAGTAAGAGAATTATGCAGTGCTGCCATAACCATGAGTGATAACACTGCGGCCA
ACTTACTTCTGACAACGATCGGAGGACCGAAGGAGCTAACCGCTTTTTTGCACAACATGGGGGATCATGT
AACTCGCCTTGATCGTTGGGAACCGGAGCTGAATGAAGCCATACCAAACGACGAGCGTGACACCACGATG
CCTGCAGCAATGGCAACAACGTTGCGCAAACTATTAACTGGCGAACTACTTACTCTAGCTTCCCGGCAAC
AATTAATAGACTGGATGGAGGCGGATAAAGTTGCAGGACCACTTCTGCGCTCGGCCCTTCCGGCTGGCTG
GTTTATTGCTGATAAATCTGGAGCCGGTGAGCGTGGGTCTCGCGGTATCATTGCAGCACTGGGGCCAGAT
GGTAAGCCCTCCCGTATCGTAGTTATCTACACGACGGGGAGTCAGGCAACTATGGATGAACGAAATAGAC
AGATCGCTGAGATAGGTGCCTCACTGATTAAGCATTGGTAACTGTCAGACCAAGTTTACTCATATATACT
TTAGATTGATTTAAAACTTCATTTTTAATTTAAAAGGATCTAGGTGAAGATCCTTTTTGATAATCTCATG
ACCAAAATCCCTTAACGTGAGTTTTCGTTCCACTGAGCGTCAGACCCCGTAGAAAAGATCAAAGGATCTT
CTTGAGATCCTTTTTTTCTGCGCGTAATCTGCTGCTTGCAAACAAAAAAACCACCGCTACCAGCGGTGGT
TTGTTTGCCGGATCAAGAGCTACCAACTCTTTTTCCGAAGGTAACTGGCTTCAGCAGAGCGCAGATACCA
AATACTGTCCTTCTAGTGTAGCCGTAGTTAGGCCACCACTTCAAGAACTCTGTAGCACCGCCTACATACC
TCGCTCTGCTAATCCTGTTACCAGTGGCTGCTGCCAGTGGCGATAAGTCGTGTCTTACCGGGTTGGACTC
AAGACGATAGTTACCGGATAAGGCGCAGCGGTCGGGCTGAACGGGGGGTTCGTGCACACAGCCCAGCTTG
GAGCGAACGACCTACACCGAACTGAGATACCTACAGCGTGAGCTATGAGAAAGCGCCACGCTTCCCGAAG
GGAGAAAGGCGGACAGGTATCCGGTAAGCGGCAGGGTCGGAACAGGAGAGCGCACGAGGGAGCTTCCAGG
GGGAAACGCCTGGTATCTTTATAGTCCTGTCGGGTTTCGCCACCTCTGACTTGAGCGTCGATTTTTGTGA
TGCTCGTCAGGGGGGCGGAGCCTATGGAAAAACGCCAGCAACGCGGCCTTTTTACGGTTCCTGGCCTTTT
GCTGGCCTTTTGCTCACATGTTCTTTCCTGCGTTATCCCCTGATTCTGTGGATAACCGTATTACCGCCTT
TGAGTGAGCTGATACCGCTCGCCGCAGCCGAACGACCGAGCGCAGCGAGTCAGTGAGCGAGGAAGCGGAA
GAGCGCCTGATGCGGTATTTTCTCCTTACGCATCTGTGCGGTATTTCACACCGCATATATGGTGCACTCT
CAGTACAATCTGCTCTGATGCCGCATAGTTAAGCCAGTATACACTCCGCTATCGCTACGTGACTGGGTCA
TGGCTGCGCCCCGACACCCGCCAACACCCGCTGACGCGCCCTGACGGGCTTGTCTGCTCCCGGCATCCGC
TTACAGACAAGCTGTGACCGTCTCCGGGAGCTGCATGTGTCAGAGGTTTTCACCGTCATCACCGAAACGC
GCGAGGCAGCTGCGGTAAAGCTCATCAGCGTGGTCGTGAAGCGATTCACAGATGTCTGCCTGTTCATCCG
CGTCCAGCTCGTTGAGTTTCTCCAGAAGCGTTAATGTCTGGCTTCTGATAAAGCGGGCCATGTTAAGGGC
GGTTTTTTCCTGTTTGGTCACTGATGCCTCCGTGTAAGGGGGATTTCTGTTCATGGGGGTAATGATACCG
ATGAAACGAGAGAGGATGCTCACGATACGGGTTACTGATGATGAACATGCCCGGTTACTGGAACGTTGTG
AGGGTAAACAACTGGCGGTATGGATGCGGCGGGACCAGAGAAAAATCACTCAGGGTCAATGCCAGCGCTT
CGTTAATACAGATGTAGGTGTTCCACAGGGTAGCCAGCAGCATCCTGCGATGCAGATCCGGAACATAATG
GTGCAGGGCGCTGACTTCCGCGTTTCCAGACTTTACGAAACACGGAAACCGAAGACCATTCATGTTGTTG
CTCAGGTCGCAGACGTTTTGCAGCAGCAGTCGCTTCACGTTCGCTCGCGTATCGGTGATTCATTCTGCTA
ACCAGTAAGGCAACCCCGCCAGCCTAGCCGGGTCCTCAACGACAGGAGCACGATCATGCGCACCCGTGGC
CAGGACCCAACGCTGCCCGAGATGCGCCGCGTGCGGCTGCTGGAGATGGCGGACGCGATGGATATGTTCT
GCCAAGGGTTGGTTTGCGCATTCACAGTTCTCCGCAAGAATTGATTGGCTCCAATTCTTGGAGTGGTGAA
TCCGTTAGCGAGGTGCCGCCGGCTTCCATTCAGGTCGAGGTGGCCCGGCTCCATGCACCGCGACGCAACG
CGGGGAGGCAGACAAGGTATAGGGCGGCGCCTACAATCCATGCCAACCCGTTCCATGTGCTCGCCGAGGC
GGCATAAATCGCCGTGACGATCAGCGGTCCAGTGATCGAAGTTAGGCTGGTAAGAGCCGCGAGCGATCCT
TGAAGCTGTCCCTGATGGTCGTCATCTACCTGCCTGGACAGCATGGCCTGCAACGCGGGCATCCCGATGC
CGCCGGAAGCGAGAAGAATCATAATGGGGAAGGCCATCCAGCCTCGCGTCGCGAACGCCAGCAAGACGTA
GCCCAGCGCGTCGGCCGCCATGCCGGCGATAATGGCCTGCTTCTCGCCGAAACGTTTGGTGGCGGGACCA
GTGACGAAGGCTTGAGCGAGGGCGTGCAAGATTCCGAATACCGCAAGCGACAGGCCGATCATCGTCGCGC
TCCAGCGAAAGCGGTCCTCGCCGAAAATGACCCAGAGCGCTGCCGGCACCTGTCCTACGAGTTGCATGAT
AAAGAAGACAGTCATAAGTGCGGCGACGATAGTCATGCCCCGCGCCCACCGGAAGGAGCTGACTGGGTTG
AAGGCTCTCAAGGGCATCGGTCGACGCTCTCCCTTATGCGACTCCTGCATTAGGAAGCAGCCCAGTAGTA
GGTTGAGGCCGTTGAGCACCGCCGCCGCAAGGAATGGTGCATGCAAGGAGATGGCGCCCAACAGTCCCCC
GGCCACGGGGCCTGCCACCATACCCACGCCGAAACAAGCGCTCATGAGCCCGAAGTGGCGAGCCCGATCT
TCCCCATCGGTGATGTCGGCGATATAGGCGCCAGCAACC
